Addgene plasmid #137798: mTurquoise2-RnBarr2
Purpose: Visualization of beta-arrestin2
Depositing lab: Dorus Gadella. Depositing organization: University of Amsterdam. Publication: Not So Dry After All: DRY Mutants of the AT1A Receptor and H1 Receptor Can Induce G-Protein-Dependent Signaling. Pietraszewska-Bogiel A, Joosen L, Chertkova AO, Goedhart J. ACS Omega. 2020 Feb 3;5(6):2648-2659. doi: 10.1021/acsomega.9b03146. eCollection 2020 Feb 18. PubMed 32095688.
Backbone
  Vector backbone: pEGFP-C1
  Vector type: Mammalian Expression
Growth in bacteria
  Bacterial resistance: Kanamycin, 50 μg/mL
  Growth temperature: 37°C
  Growth strain: DH5alpha
  Copy number: High Copy
Gene/Insert
  Gene/Insert name: Rat beta-arrestin2
  Species: R. norvegicus (rat)
  Entrez Gene: Arrb2 (a.k.a. BARRES)
  Promoter: CMV
  Cloning method: Restriction Enzyme; 5′ cloning site Unknown (unknown if destroyed)
Terms and licenses: Academic/Nonprofit Terms; Industry Terms: Not Available to Industry
How to cite: mTurquoise2-RnBarr2 was a gift from Dorus Gadella (Addgene plasmid # 137798 ; http://n2t.net/addgene:137798 ; RRID:Addgene_137798)
