[The description below was written by a language model from this plasmid's Addgene catalogue record and pLannotate feature annotations shown in this document.]
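Description:
mTurquoise2-RnBarr2 is a mammalian expression plasmid built on the pEGFP-C1 backbone, in which the original fluorescent protein has been replaced by the cyan fluorescent protein mTurquoise2 and rat beta-arrestin2 (Arrb2) has been cloned downstream of it. The human cytomegalovirus immediate early enhancer and promoter drive a single transcript in which the mTurquoise2 coding sequence is followed, after a very short linker, by the Arrb2 coding sequence. The arrangement therefore appears to encode an N-terminally tagged mTurquoise2–beta-arrestin2 fusion. A remnant of the multiple cloning site lies after the insert, and the transcript is terminated by the SV40 polyadenylation signal. The exact restriction sites used for cloning are not recorded.

The plasmid is propagated in E. coli through a high-copy ColE1/pUC-type origin and selected with kanamycin. The Tn5 NeoR/KanR gene sits behind tandem bacterial (bla) and SV40 early promoters and ends with the HSV TK polyadenylation signal, so the same marker gives kanamycin resistance in bacteria and can give G418 resistance in transfected mammalian cells. An f1 origin is also present. The short large T antigen, ble and bGH poly(A) fragments are most likely annotation hits to backbone sequence rather than functional elements. The depositor sequence and the repository's sequencing result are the same length and show the same features in the same order, differing only in the numbering start point.

The stated purpose is visualization of beta-arrestin2 in live cells. Beta-arrestins bind activated, phosphorylated G-protein-coupled receptors and promote their desensitization and internalization. The associated study concerns signaling by AT1A and H1 receptor mutants, which fits use of the fusion to follow arrestin localization.
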