Features (pLannotate 1.2.2; 15 found; start..end, strand, type, name):
     61..364     +  enhancer       CMV enhancer: human cytomegalovirus immediate early enhancer
    365..568     +  promoter       CMV promoter: human cytomegalovirus (CMV) immediate early promoter
    613..1329    +  CDS            mTurquoise2: mTurquoise2 is a basic (constitutively fluorescent) cyan fluorescent protein published in 2012, derived from Aequorea victoria. It is reported to be a rapidly-maturing monomer with very low acid sensitivity.
   1336..2565    +  CDS            Arrb2: ARRB2_RAT - Experimental evidence at protein level: Swiss-Prot protein existence level 1. Functions in regulating agonist-mediated G-protein coupled receptor (GPCR) signaling by mediating both receptor desensitization and resensitization processes. During homologous desensitization, beta- arrestins bind to the GPRK-phosphorylated receptor and sterically preclude its coupling to the cognate G-protein; the binding appears to require additional receptor determinants exposed only in the active receptor conformation. The beta-arrestins target many receptors for internalization by acting as endocyti
   2569..2612    +  misc_feature   MCS (fragment): multiple cloning site
   2629..2713    +  CDS            large T antigen (fragment): large T antigen from SV40 (simian virus 40)
   2736..2857    +  polyA_signal   SV40 poly(A) signal: SV40 polyadenylation signal
   2891..3319    -  rep_origin     f1 ori (sequence partly withheld): f1 bacteriophage origin of replication; arrow indicates direction of (+) strand synthesis
   3346..3450    +  promoter       AmpR promoter: bla
   3452..3809    +  promoter       SV40 promoter: SV40 enhancer and early promoter
   3844..4638    +  CDS            NeoR/KanR: aminoglycoside phosphotransferase from Tn5; aph(3')-II (or nptII); confers resistance to neomycin, kanamycin, and G418 (Geneticin®)
   4659..4811    +  CDS            ble (fragment): BLE_KLEPN - Experimental evidence at protein level: Swiss-Prot protein existence level 1. Binding protein with a strong affinity to the bleomycin family of antibiotics. Binds to CL990; an antimitotic-antibiotic compound. From Klebsiella pneumoniae.
   4870..4917    +  polyA_signal   HSV TK poly(A) signal: herpes simplex virus thymidine kinase polyadenylation signal (Cole and Stacy, 1985)
   5008..5024    -  polyA_signal   bGH poly(A) signal (fragment): bovine growth hormone polyadenylation signal
   5246..5834    +  rep_origin     ori: high-copy-number ColE1/pMB1/pBR322/pUC origin of replication
>Addgene plasmid #137798 | mTurquoise2-RnBarr2 | depositor full sequence | sequence record 266057 | Full Sequence
TAGTTATTAATAGTAATCAATTACGGGGTCATTAGTTCATAGCCCATATATGGAGTTCCGCGTTACATAA
CTTACGGTAAATGGCCCGCCTGGCTGACCGCCCAACGACCCCCGCCCATTGACGTCAATAATGACGTATG
TTCCCATAGTAACGCCAATAGGGACTTTCCATTGACGTCAATGGGTGGAGTATTTACGGTAAACTGCCCA
CTTGGCAGTACATCAAGTGTATCATATGCCAAGTACGCCCCCTATTGACGTCAATGACGGTAAATGGCCC
GCCTGGCATTATGCCCAGTACATGACCTTATGGGACTTTCCTACTTGGCAGTACATCTACGTATTAGTCA
TCGCTATTACCATGGTGATGCGGTTTTGGCAGTACATCAATGGGCGTGGATAGCGGTTTGACTCACGGGG
ATTTCCAAGTCTCCACCCCATTGACGTCAATGGGAGTTTGTTTTGGCACCAAAATCAACGGGACTTTCCA
AAATGTCGTAACAACTCCGCCCCATTGACGCAAATGGGCGGTAGGCGTGTACGGTGGGAGGTCTATATAA
GCAGAGCTGGTTTAGTGAACCGTCAGATCCGCTAGCGCTACCGGTCGCCACCATGGTGAGCAAGGGCGAG
GAGCTGTTCACCGGGGTGGTGCCCATCCTGGTCGAGCTGGACGGCGACGTAAACGGCCACAAGTTCAGCG
TGTCCGGCGAGGGCGAGGGCGATGCCACCTACGGCAAGCTGACCCTGAAGTTCATCTGCACCACCGGCAA
GCTGCCCGTGCCCTGGCCCACCCTCGTGACCACCCTGTCCTGGGGCGTGCAGTGCTTCGCCCGCTACCCC
GACCACATGAAGCAGCACGACTTCTTCAAGTCCGCCATGCCCGAAGGCTACGTCCAGGAGCGCACCATCT
TCTTCAAGGACGACGGCAACTACAAGACCCGCGCCGAGGTGAAGTTCGAGGGCGACACCCTGGTGAACCG
CATCGAGCTGAAGGGCATCGACTTCAAGGAGGACGGCAACATCCTGGGGCACAAGCTGGAGTACAACTAC
TTTAGCGACAACGTCTATATCACCGCCGACAAGCAGAAGAACGGCATCAAGGCCAACTTCAAGATCCGCC
ACAACATCGAGGACGGCGGCGTGCAGCTCGCCGACCACTACCAGCAGAACACCCCCATCGGCGACGGCCC
CGTGCTGCTGCCCGACAACCACTACCTGAGCACCCAGTCCAAGCTGAGCAAAGACCCCAACGAGAAGCGC
GATCACATGGTCCTGCTGGAGTTCGTGACCGCCGCCGGGATCACTCTCGGCATGGACGAGCTGTACAAGT
CCGGAATGGGTGAAAAACCCGGGACCAGGGTCTTCAAGAAGTCGAGCCCTAACTGCAAGCTCACCGTGTA
CTTGGGCAAGCGTGACTTTGTGGATCACTTGGACAAAGTGGATCCTGTCGATGGTGTGGTGCTTGTGGAT
CCTGACTACTTGAAGGACCGGAAAGTGTTTGTGACCCTCACCTGTGCCTTCCGCTATGGCCGAGAAGACC
TGGATGTACTGGGCCTGTCTTTCCGCAAAGATCTGTTCATCGCCACCTACCAGGCCTTCCCCCCCATGCC
CAACCCACCTCGGCCCCCCACCCGCCTACAGGACCGACTGCTGAAGAAGTTGGGCCAGCATGCCCACCCC
TTTTTTTTCACAATACCCCAGAATTTGCCTTGCTCCGTCACACTGCAGCCAGGACCGGAGGACACAGGGA
AGGCCTGTGGAGTAGACTTTGAGATTCGAGCCTTCTGTGCCAAATCTATAGAAGAAAAAAGCCACAAAAG
GAACTCCGTGCGGCTTATCATCAGAAAGGTACAGTTTGCTCCTGAGACACCCGGCCCCCAGCCATCAGCT
GAAACCACACGCCACTTCCTCATGTCTGACCGGAGGTCCCTGCACCTAGAGGCTTCCCTGGACAAAGAGC
TGTACTACCATGGGGAACCCCTCAATGTCAACGTCCACGTCACCAACAATTCTGCCAAGACCGTCAAGAA
GATCAGAGTGTCTGTGAGACAGTATGCCGACATTTGCCTCTTCAGCACCGCGCAGTACAAGTGTCCTGTG
GCTCAGCTTGAACAAGATGACCAGGTGTCTCCCAGTTCCACATTCTGCAAGGTGTACACCATAACCCCGC
TGCTCAGTGACAACCGAGAGAAGCGTGGCCTTGCCCTTGATGGGCAACTCAAGCACGAAGACACCAACCT
GGCTTCCAGCACCATTGTGAAGGAGGGAGCCAACAAGGAGGTGCTGGGAATCCTAGTATCCTACAGGGTC
AAGGTGAAGCTGGTGGTGTCTCGAGGCGGGGATGTCTCCGTGGAGCTACCTTTCGTCCTAATGCACCCCA
AGCCCCACGACCACATCACCCTTCCCCGACCCCAGTCAGCCCCCCGGGAAATAGACATCCCTGTGGATAC
CAACCTCATTGAATTCGATACCAACTATGCCACAGACGACGACATCGTGTTTGAGGACTTTGCGAGGCTT
CGGCTGAAGGGGATGAAGGATGACGACTGTGATGACCAGTTCTGCTAAAAGCTTCGAATTCTGCAGTCGA
CGGTACCGCGGGCCCGGGATCCACCGGATCTAGATAACTGATCATAATCAGCCATACCACATTTGTAGAG
GTTTTACTTGCTTTAAAAAACCTCCCACACCTCCCCCTGAACCTGAAACATAAAATGAATGCAATTGTTG
TTGTTAACTTGTTTATTGCAGCTTATAATGGTTACAAATAAAGCAATAGCATCACAAATTTCACAAATAA
AGCATTTTTTTCACTGCATTCTAGTTGTGGTTTGTCCAAACTCATCAATGTATCTTAACGCGTAAATTGT
AAGCGTTAATATTTTGTTAAAATTCGCGTTAAATTTTTGTTAAATCAGCTCATTTTTTAACCAATAGGCC
GAAATCGGCAAAATCCCTTATAAATCAAAAGAATAGACCGAGATAGGGT
[37 nt withheld, positions 2990-3026]
AAAGAACGTGGACTCCAACGTCAAAGG
[49 nt withheld, positions 3054-3102]
T
[91 nt withheld, positions 3104-3194]
G
[124 nt withheld, positions 3196-3319]
CAGGTGGCACTTTTCGGGGAAATGTGCGCGGAACCCCTATTTGTTTATTTTTCTAAATACATTCAAATAT
GTATCCGCTCATGAGACAATAACCCTGATAAATGCTTCAATAATATTGAAAAAGGAAGAGTCCTGAGGCG
GAAAGAACCAGCTGTGGAATGTGTGTCAGTTAGGGTGTGGAAAGTCCCCAGGCTCCCCAGCAGGCAGAAG
TATGCAAAGCATGCATCTCAATTAGTCAGCAACCAGGTGTGGAAAGTCCCCAGGCTCCCCAGCAGGCAGA
AGTATGCAAAGCATGCATCTCAATTAGTCAGCAACCATAGTCCCGCCCCTAACTCCGCCCATCCCGCCCC
TAACTCCGCCCAGTTCCGCCCATTCTCCGCCCCATGGCTGACTAATTTTTTTTATTTATGCAGAGGCCGA
GGCCGCCTCGGCCTCTGAGCTATTCCAGAAGTAGTGAGGAGGCTTTTTTGGAGGCCTAGGCTTTTGCAAA
GATCGATCAAGAGACAGGATGAGGATCGTTTCGCATGATTGAACAAGATGGATTGCACGCAGGTTCTCCG
GCCGCTTGGGTGGAGAGGCTATTCGGCTATGACTGGGCACAACAGACAATCGGCTGCTCTGATGCCGCCG
TGTTCCGGCTGTCAGCGCAGGGGCGCCCGGTTCTTTTTGTCAAGACCGACCTGTCCGGTGCCCTGAATGA
ACTGCAAGACGAGGCAGCGCGGCTATCGTGGCTGGCCACGACGGGCGTTCCTTGCGCAGCTGTGCTCGAC
GTTGTCACTGAAGCGGGAAGGGACTGGCTGCTATTGGGCGAAGTGCCGGGGCAGGATCTCCTGTCATCTC
ACCTTGCTCCTGCCGAGAAAGTATCCATCATGGCTGATGCAATGCGGCGGCTGCATACGCTTGATCCGGC
TACCTGCCCATTCGACCACCAAGCGAAACATCGCATCGAGCGAGCACGTACTCGGATGGAAGCCGGTCTT
GTCGATCAGGATGATCTGGACGAAGAGCATCAGGGGCTCGCGCCAGCCGAACTGTTCGCCAGGCTCAAGG
CGAGCATGCCCGACGGCGAGGATCTCGTCGTGACCCATGGCGATGCCTGCTTGCCGAATATCATGGTGGA
AAATGGCCGCTTTTCTGGATTCATCGACTGTGGCCGGCTGGGTGTGGCGGACCGCTATCAGGACATAGCG
TTGGCTACCCGTGATATTGCTGAAGAGCTTGGCGGCGAATGGGCTGACCGCTTCCTCGTGCTTTACGGTA
TCGCCGCTCCCGATTCGCAGCGCATCGCCTTCTATCGCCTTCTTGACGAGTTCTTCTGAGCGGGACTCTG
GGGTTCGAAATGACCGACCAAGCGACGCCCAACCTGCCATCACGAGATTTCGATTCCACCGCCGCCTTCT
ATGAAAGGTTGGGCTTCGGAATCGTTTTCCGGGACGCCGGCTGGATGATCCTCCAGCGCGGGGATCTCAT
GCTGGAGTTCTTCGCCCACCCTAGGGGGAGGCTAACTGAAACACGGAAGGAGACAATACCGGAAGGAACC
CGCGCTATGACGGCAATAAAAAGACAGAATAAAACGCACGGTGTTGGGTCGTTTGTTCATAAACGCGGGG
TTCGGTCCCAGGGCTGGCACTCTGTCGATACCCCACCGAGACCCCATTGGGGCCAATACGCCCGCGTTTC
TTCCTTTTCCCCACCCCACCCCCCAAGTTCGGGTGAAGGCCCAGGGCTCGCAGCCAACGTCGGGGCGGCA
GGCCCTGCCATAGCCTCAGGTTACTCATATATACTTTAGATTGATTTAAAACTTCATTTTTAATTTAAAA
GGATCTAGGTGAAGATCCTTTTTGATAATCTCATGACCAAAATCCCTTAACGTGAGTTTTCGTTCCACTG
AGCGTCAGACCCCGTAGAAAAGATCAAAGGATCTTCTTGAGATCCTTTTTTTCTGCGCGTAATCTGCTGC
TTGCAAACAAAAAAACCACCGCTACCAGCGGTGGTTTGTTTGCCGGATCAAGAGCTACCAACTCTTTTTC
CGAAGGTAACTGGCTTCAGCAGAGCGCAGATACCAAATACTGTCCTTCTAGTGTAGCCGTAGTTAGGCCA
CCACTTCAAGAACTCTGTAGCACCGCCTACATACCTCGCTCTGCTAATCCTGTTACCAGTGGCTGCTGCC
AGTGGCGATAAGTCGTGTCTTACCGGGTTGGACTCAAGACGATAGTTACCGGATAAGGCGCAGCGGTCGG
GCTGAACGGGGGGTTCGTGCACACAGCCCAGCTTGGAGCGAACGACCTACACCGAACTGAGATACCTACA
GCGTGAGCTATGAGAAAGCGCCACGCTTCCCGAAGGGAGAAAGGCGGACAGGTATCCGGTAAGCGGCAGG
GTCGGAACAGGAGAGCGCACGAGGGAGCTTCCAGGGGGAAACGCCTGGTATCTTTATAGTCCTGTCGGGT
TTCGCCACCTCTGACTTGAGCGTCGATTTTTGTGATGCTCGTCAGGGGGGCGGAGCCTATGGAAAAACGC
CAGCAACGCGGCCTTTTTACGGTTCCTGGCCTTTTGCTGGCCTTTTGCTCACATGTTCTTTCCTGCGTTA
TCCCCTGATTCTGTGGATAACCGTATTACCGCCATGCAT
