Features (pLannotate 1.2.2; 16 found; start..end, strand, type, name):
      1..304     +  enhancer       CMV enhancer: human cytomegalovirus immediate early enhancer
    305..508     +  promoter       CMV promoter: human cytomegalovirus (CMV) immediate early promoter
    553..1269    +  CDS            mTurquoise2: mTurquoise2 is a basic (constitutively fluorescent) cyan fluorescent protein published in 2012, derived from Aequorea victoria. It is reported to be a rapidly-maturing monomer with very low acid sensitivity.
   1276..2505    +  CDS            Arrb2: ARRB2_RAT - Experimental evidence at protein level: Swiss-Prot protein existence level 1. Functions in regulating agonist-mediated G-protein coupled receptor (GPCR) signaling by mediating both receptor desensitization and resensitization processes. During homologous desensitization, beta- arrestins bind to the GPRK-phosphorylated receptor and sterically preclude its coupling to the cognate G-protein; the binding appears to require additional receptor determinants exposed only in the active receptor conformation. The beta-arrestins target many receptors for internalization by acting as endocyti
   2509..2552    +  misc_feature   MCS (fragment): multiple cloning site
   2569..2653    +  CDS            large T antigen (fragment): large T antigen from SV40 (simian virus 40)
   2676..2797    +  polyA_signal   SV40 poly(A) signal: SV40 polyadenylation signal
   2831..3259    -  rep_origin     f1 ori (sequence partly withheld): f1 bacteriophage origin of replication; arrow indicates direction of (+) strand synthesis
   3286..3390    +  promoter       AmpR promoter: bla
   3392..3749    +  promoter       SV40 promoter: SV40 enhancer and early promoter
   3784..4578    +  CDS            NeoR/KanR: aminoglycoside phosphotransferase from Tn5; aph(3')-II (or nptII); confers resistance to neomycin, kanamycin, and G418 (Geneticin®)
   4599..4751    +  CDS            ble (fragment): BLE_KLEPN - Experimental evidence at protein level: Swiss-Prot protein existence level 1. Binding protein with a strong affinity to the bleomycin family of antibiotics. Binds to CL990; an antimitotic-antibiotic compound. From Klebsiella pneumoniae.
   4810..4857    +  polyA_signal   HSV TK poly(A) signal: herpes simplex virus thymidine kinase polyadenylation signal (Cole and Stacy, 1985)
   4948..4964    -  polyA_signal   bGH poly(A) signal (fragment): bovine growth hormone polyadenylation signal
   5186..5774    +  rep_origin     ori: high-copy-number ColE1/pMB1/pBR322/pUC origin of replication
   5889..5948    +  enhancer       CMV enhancer (fragment): human cytomegalovirus immediate early enhancer
>Addgene plasmid #137798 | mTurquoise2-RnBarr2 | addgene full sequence | sequence record 273125 | Addgene NGS Result
CGTTACATAACTTACGGTAAATGGCCCGCCTGGCTGACCGCCCAACGACCCCCGCCCATTGACGTCAATA
ATGACGTATGTTCCCATAGTAACGCCAATAGGGACTTTCCATTGACGTCAATGGGTGGAGTATTTACGGT
AAACTGCCCACTTGGCAGTACATCAAGTGTATCATATGCCAAGTACGCCCCCTATTGACGTCAATGACGG
TAAATGGCCCGCCTGGCATTATGCCCAGTACATGACCTTATGGGACTTTCCTACTTGGCAGTACATCTAC
GTATTAGTCATCGCTATTACCATGGTGATGCGGTTTTGGCAGTACATCAATGGGCGTGGATAGCGGTTTG
ACTCACGGGGATTTCCAAGTCTCCACCCCATTGACGTCAATGGGAGTTTGTTTTGGCACCAAAATCAACG
GGACTTTCCAAAATGTCGTAACAACTCCGCCCCATTGACGCAAATGGGCGGTAGGCGTGTACGGTGGGAG
GTCTATATAAGCAGAGCTGGTTTAGTGAACCGTCAGATCCGCTAGCGCTACCGGTCGCCACCATGGTGAG
CAAGGGCGAGGAGCTGTTCACCGGGGTGGTGCCCATCCTGGTCGAGCTGGACGGCGACGTAAACGGCCAC
AAGTTCAGCGTGTCCGGCGAGGGCGAGGGCGATGCCACCTACGGCAAGCTGACCCTGAAGTTCATCTGCA
CCACCGGCAAGCTGCCCGTGCCCTGGCCCACCCTCGTGACCACCCTGTCCTGGGGCGTGCAGTGCTTCGC
CCGCTACCCCGACCACATGAAGCAGCACGACTTCTTCAAGTCCGCCATGCCCGAAGGCTACGTCCAGGAG
CGCACCATCTTCTTCAAGGACGACGGCAACTACAAGACCCGCGCCGAGGTGAAGTTCGAGGGCGACACCC
TGGTGAACCGCATCGAGCTGAAGGGCATCGACTTCAAGGAGGACGGCAACATCCTGGGGCACAAGCTGGA
GTACAACTACTTTAGCGACAACGTCTATATCACCGCCGACAAGCAGAAGAACGGCATCAAGGCCAACTTC
AAGATCCGCCACAACATCGAGGACGGCGGCGTGCAGCTCGCCGACCACTACCAGCAGAACACCCCCATCG
GCGACGGCCCCGTGCTGCTGCCCGACAACCACTACCTGAGCACCCAGTCCAAGCTGAGCAAAGACCCCAA
CGAGAAGCGCGATCACATGGTCCTGCTGGAGTTCGTGACCGCCGCCGGGATCACTCTCGGCATGGACGAG
CTGTACAAGTCCGGAATGGGTGAAAAACCCGGGACCAGGGTCTTCAAGAAGTCGAGCCCTAACTGCAAGC
TCACCGTGTACTTGGGCAAGCGTGACTTTGTGGATCACTTGGACAAAGTGGATCCTGTCGATGGTGTGGT
GCTTGTGGATCCTGACTACTTGAAGGACCGGAAAGTGTTTGTGACCCTCACCTGTGCCTTCCGCTATGGC
CGAGAAGACCTGGATGTACTGGGCCTGTCTTTCCGCAAAGATCTGTTCATCGCCACCTACCAGGCCTTCC
CCCCCATGCCCAACCCACCTCGGCCCCCCACCCGCCTACAGGACCGACTGCTGAAGAAGTTGGGCCAGCA
TGCCCACCCCTTTTTTTTCACAATACCCCAGAATTTGCCTTGCTCCGTCACACTGCAGCCAGGACCGGAG
GACACAGGGAAGGCCTGTGGAGTAGACTTTGAGATTCGAGCCTTCTGTGCCAAATCTATAGAAGAAAAAA
GCCACAAAAGGAACTCCGTGCGGCTTATCATCAGAAAGGTACAGTTTGCTCCTGAGACACCCGGCCCCCA
GCCATCAGCTGAAACCACACGCCACTTCCTCATGTCTGACCGGAGGTCCCTGCACCTAGAGGCTTCCCTG
GACAAAGAGCTGTACTACCATGGGGAACCCCTCAATGTCAACGTCCACGTCACCAACAATTCTGCCAAGA
CCGTCAAGAAGATCAGAGTGTCTGTGAGACAGTATGCCGACATTTGCCTCTTCAGCACCGCGCAGTACAA
GTGTCCTGTGGCTCAGCTTGAACAAGATGACCAGGTGTCTCCCAGTTCCACATTCTGCAAGGTGTACACC
ATAACCCCGCTGCTCAGTGACAACCGAGAGAAGCGTGGCCTTGCCCTTGATGGGCAACTCAAGCACGAAG
ACACCAACCTGGCTTCCAGCACCATTGTGAAGGAGGGAGCCAACAAGGAGGTGCTGGGAATCCTAGTATC
CTACAGGGTCAAGGTGAAGCTGGTGGTGTCTCGAGGCGGGGATGTCTCCGTGGAGCTACCTTTCGTCCTA
ATGCACCCCAAGCCCCACGACCACATCACCCTTCCCCGACCCCAGTCAGCCCCCCGGGAAATAGACATCC
CTGTGGATACCAACCTCATTGAATTCGATACCAACTATGCCACAGACGACGACATCGTGTTTGAGGACTT
TGCGAGGCTTCGGCTGAAGGGGATGAAGGATGACGACTGTGATGACCAGTTCTGCTAAAAGCTTCGAATT
CTGCAGTCGACGGTACCGCGGGCCCGGGATCCACCGGATCTAGATAACTGATCATAATCAGCCATACCAC
ATTTGTAGAGGTTTTACTTGCTTTAAAAAACCTCCCACACCTCCCCCTGAACCTGAAACATAAAATGAAT
GCAATTGTTGTTGTTAACTTGTTTATTGCAGCTTATAATGGTTACAAATAAAGCAATAGCATCACAAATT
TCACAAATAAAGCATTTTTTTCACTGCATTCTAGTTGTGGTTTGTCCAAACTCATCAATGTATCTTAAGG
CGTAAATTGTAAGCGTTAATATTTTGTTAAAATTCGCGTTAAATTTTTGTTAAATCAGCTCATTTTTTAA
CCAATAGGCCGAAATCGGCAAAATCCCTTATAAATCAAAAGAATAGACCGAGATAGGGT
[37 nt withheld, positions 2930-2966]
AAAGAACGTGGACTCCAACGTCAAAGG
[49 nt withheld, positions 2994-3042]
T
[91 nt withheld, positions 3044-3134]
G
[124 nt withheld, positions 3136-3259]
CAGGTGGCACTTTTCGGGGAAATGTGCGCGGAACCCCTATTTGTTTATTTTTCTAAATACATTCAAATAT
GTATCCGCTCATGAGACAATAACCCTGATAAATGCTTCAATAATATTGAAAAAGGAAGAGTCCTGAGGCG
GAAAGAACCAGCTGTGGAATGTGTGTCAGTTAGGGTGTGGAAAGTCCCCAGGCTCCCCAGCAGGCAGAAG
TATGCAAAGCATGCATCTCAATTAGTCAGCAACCAGGTGTGGAAAGTCCCCAGGCTCCCCAGCAGGCAGA
AGTATGCAAAGCATGCATCTCAATTAGTCAGCAACCATAGTCCCGCCCCTAACTCCGCCCATCCCGCCCC
TAACTCCGCCCAGTTCCGCCCATTCTCCGCCCCATGGCTGACTAATTTTTTTTATTTATGCAGAGGCCGA
GGCCGCCTCGGCCTCTGAGCTATTCCAGAAGTAGTGAGGAGGCTTTTTTGGAGGCCTAGGCTTTTGCAAA
GATCGATCAAGAGACAGGATGAGGATCGTTTCGCATGATTGAACAAGATGGATTGCACGCAGGTTCTCCG
GCCGCTTGGGTGGAGAGGCTATTCGGCTATGACTGGGCACAACAGACAATCGGCTGCTCTGATGCCGCCG
TGTTCCGGCTGTCAGCGCAGGGGCGCCCGGTTCTTTTTGTCAAGACCGACCTGTCCGGTGCCCTGAATGA
ACTGCAAGACGAGGCAGCGCGGCTATCGTGGCTGGCCACGACGGGCGTTCCTTGCGCAGCTGTGCTCGAC
GTTGTCACTGAAGCGGGAAGGGACTGGCTGCTATTGGGCGAAGTGCCGGGGCAGGATCTCCTGTCATCTC
ACCTTGCTCCTGCCGAGAAAGTATCCATCATGGCTGATGCAATGCGGCGGCTGCATACGCTTGATCCGGC
TACCTGCCCATTCGACCACCAAGCGAAACATCGCATCGAGCGAGCACGTACTCGGATGGAAGCCGGTCTT
GTCGATCAGGATGATCTGGACGAAGAGCATCAGGGGCTCGCGCCAGCCGAACTGTTCGCCAGGCTCAAGG
CGAGCATGCCCGACGGCGAGGATCTCGTCGTGACCCATGGCGATGCCTGCTTGCCGAATATCATGGTGGA
AAATGGCCGCTTTTCTGGATTCATCGACTGTGGCCGGCTGGGTGTGGCGGACCGCTATCAGGACATAGCG
TTGGCTACCCGTGATATTGCTGAAGAGCTTGGCGGCGAATGGGCTGACCGCTTCCTCGTGCTTTACGGTA
TCGCCGCTCCCGATTCGCAGCGCATCGCCTTCTATCGCCTTCTTGACGAGTTCTTCTGAGCGGGACTCTG
GGGTTCGAAATGACCGACCAAGCGACGCCCAACCTGCCATCACGAGATTTCGATTCCACCGCCGCCTTCT
ATGAAAGGTTGGGCTTCGGAATCGTTTTCCGGGACGCCGGCTGGATGATCCTCCAGCGCGGGGATCTCAT
GCTGGAGTTCTTCGCCCACCCTAGGGGGAGGCTAACTGAAACACGGAAGGAGACAATACCGGAAGGAACC
CGCGCTATGACGGCAATAAAAAGACAGAATAAAACGCACGGTGTTGGGTCGTTTGTTCATAAACGCGGGG
TTCGGTCCCAGGGCTGGCACTCTGTCGATACCCCACCGAGACCCCATTGGGGCCAATACGCCCGCGTTTC
TTCCTTTTCCCCACCCCACCCCCCAAGTTCGGGTGAAGGCCCAGGGCTCGCAGCCAACGTCGGGGCGGCA
GGCCCTGCCATAGCCTCAGGTTACTCATATATACTTTAGATTGATTTAAAACTTCATTTTTAATTTAAAA
GGATCTAGGTGAAGATCCTTTTTGATAATCTCATGACCAAAATCCCTTAACGTGAGTTTTCGTTCCACTG
AGCGTCAGACCCCGTAGAAAAGATCAAAGGATCTTCTTGAGATCCTTTTTTTCTGCGCGTAATCTGCTGC
TTGCAAACAAAAAAACCACCGCTACCAGCGGTGGTTTGTTTGCCGGATCAAGAGCTACCAACTCTTTTTC
CGAAGGTAACTGGCTTCAGCAGAGCGCAGATACCAAATACTGTTCTTCTAGTGTAGCCGTAGTTAGGCCA
CCACTTCAAGAACTCTGTAGCACCGCCTACATACCTCGCTCTGCTAATCCTGTTACCAGTGGCTGCTGCC
AGTGGCGATAAGTCGTGTCTTACCGGGTTGGACTCAAGACGATAGTTACCGGATAAGGCGCAGCGGTCGG
GCTGAACGGGGGGTTCGTGCACACAGCCCAGCTTGGAGCGAACGACCTACACCGAACTGAGATACCTACA
GCGTGAGCTATGAGAAAGCGCCACGCTTCCCGAAGGGAGAAAGGCGGACAGGTATCCGGTAAGCGGCAGG
GTCGGAACAGGAGAGCGCACGAGGGAGCTTCCAGGGGGAAACGCCTGGTATCTTTATAGTCCTGTCGGGT
TTCGCCACCTCTGACTTGAGCGTCGATTTTTGTGATGCTCGTCAGGGGGGCGGAGCCTATGGAAAAACGC
CAGCAACGCGGCCTTTTTACGGTTCCTGGCCTTTTGCTGGCCTTTTGCTCACATGTTCTTTCCTGCGTTA
TCCCCTGATTCTGTGGATAACCGTATTACCGCCATGCATTAGTTATTAATAGTAATCAATTACGGGGTCA
TTAGTTCATAGCCCATATATGGAGTTCCG
